Addgene plasmid #152002: pGBW-m4134454
Purpose: Mammalian expression plasmid for SARS-CoV-2 leader protein
Depositing lab: Ginkgo Bioworks & Benjie Chen. Depositing organization: Ginkgo Bioworks.
Backbone
  Vector backbone: pTwist_CMV_Hygro_6
  Backbone size w/o insert (bp): 6525
  Vector type: Mammalian Expression
  Selectable markers: Hygromycin
Growth in bacteria
  Bacterial resistance: Ampicillin, 100 μg/mL
  Growth temperature: 37°C
  Growth strain: DH5alpha
  Copy number: High Copy
Gene/Insert
  Gene/Insert name: SARS-CoV-2 leader protein
  Species: Severe acute respiratory syndrome coronavirus 2
  Insert size (bp): 533
  Mutation: wt
  Entrez Gene: ORF1ab (a.k.a. GU280_gp01)
  Promoter: CMV
  Tag / fusion protein: Cleavable TEV;V5 (C terminal on backbone)
  Cloning method: Unknown
Resource information
  A portion of this plasmid was derived from a plasmid made by: GinkgoBioworks
Depositor comments: NCBI reference sequence: YP_009725297.1
How to cite: pGBW-m4134454 was a gift from Ginkgo Bioworks & Benjie Chen (Addgene plasmid # 152002 ; http://n2t.net/addgene:152002 ; RRID:Addgene_152002)
