[The description below was written by a language model from this plasmid's Addgene catalogue record and pLannotate feature annotations shown in this document.]
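Description:
pGBW-m4134454 is a mammalian expression plasmid built on the pTwist_CMV_Hygro_6 backbone that carries the wild-type SARS-CoV-2 leader protein, the N-terminal product of the ORF1ab polyprotein. It is propagated in E. coli as a high-copy plasmid through a ColE1/pUC-type origin and selected with ampicillin via a full-length β-lactamase gene. Stable mammalian transfectants can be selected with hygromycin, using a hygromycin B phosphotransferase cassette driven by the human ubiquitin C promoter and terminated by a synthetic poly(A) signal.

The roughly 530 bp viral coding sequence sits at the start of the sequence record, downstream of the CMV immediate-early enhancer and promoter elements. The annotation software matched it to a fragment of the SARS-CoV-2 replicase polyprotein 1a. The functional text attached to that match concerns nsp10, but it is generic polyprotein entry text and not a description of this insert. The catalogue entry states that the backbone supplies a C-terminal TEV-cleavable V5 tag, which would allow immunodetection or pull-down and then tag removal, but the tag is not separately annotated in the feature table. An SV40 polyadenylation signal is annotated downstream of the insert, though on the reverse strand, and the table marks no forward-strand poly(A) signal after the open reading frame. The expression unit is bracketed by bacterial T7 and rrnG transcription terminators, a synthetic poly(A) signal upstream of the CMV enhancer, and 5' and 3' β-globin insulator elements, all of which help isolate it from read-through and neighbouring transcription.

The record supports use for transient or hygromycin-selected expression of the tagged viral protein in mammalian cells. Specific applications are not stated.
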