Features (pLannotate 1.2.2; 19 found; start..end, strand, type, name):
      5..541     +  CDS            R1A_SARS2 (fragment) (sequence partly withheld): Experimental evidence at protein level: Swiss-Prot protein existence level 1. [Non-structural protein 10]: Plays a pivotal role in viral transcription by stimulating both nsp14 3'-5' exoribonuclease and nsp16 2'-O-methyltransferase activities. Therefore plays an essential role in viral mRNAs cap methylation. From Severe acute respiratory syndrome coronavirus 2 (2019-nCoV) (SARS-CoV-2).
    673..794     -  polyA_signal   SV40 poly(A) signal: SV40 polyadenylation signal
    817..886     -  CDS            large T antigen (fragment): large T antigen from SV40 (simian virus 40)
    909..955     +  terminator     T7 terminator: transcription terminator for bacteriophage T7 RNA polymerase
    985..1121    +  terminator     rrnG terminator: transcription terminator from the E. coli ribosomal RNA rrnG operon (Albrechtsen et al., 1991)
   1166..1237    +  misc_feature   3' β-globin insulator: insulator downstream of the human β-globin locus (Farrell et al., 2002)
   1463..2051    -  rep_origin     ori: high-copy-number ColE1/pMB1/pBR322/pUC origin of replication
   2223..2287    -  CDS            bla(M) (fragment): β-lactamase lacking the signal sequence; bla(M); allows cytosolic expression of β-lactamase
   2551..3760    +  promoter       UbC promoter: human ubiquitin C promoter
   3770..4791    +  CDS            HygR (fragment): hygromycin B phosphotransferase confers resistance to hygromycin
   4819..4867    +  polyA_signal   poly(A) signal: synthetic polyadenylation signal
   5133..5993    +  CDS            AmpR: β-lactamase; bla; confers resistance to ampicillin, carbenicillin, and related antibiotics
   6006..6142    +  terminator     rrnG terminator: transcription terminator from the E. coli ribosomal RNA rrnG operon (Albrechtsen et al., 1991)
   6287..6358    +  misc_feature   5' β-globin insulator: insulator upstream of the human β-globin locus (Farrell et al., 2002)
   6363..6409    -  terminator     T7 terminator: transcription terminator for bacteriophage T7 RNA polymerase
   6427..6475    -  polyA_signal   poly(A) signal: synthetic polyadenylation signal
   6556..6859    +  enhancer       CMV enhancer: human cytomegalovirus immediate early enhancer
   6932..6949    -  promoter       CMV promoter (fragment): human cytomegalovirus (CMV) immediate early promoter
   7012..7063    +  promoter       CMVd2 promoter: truncated human cytomegalovirus (CMV) immediate early promoter that yields moderately reduced expression relative to the full-length promoter
>Addgene plasmid #152002 | pGBW-m4134454 | depositor full sequence | sequence record 295014 | Full Sequence
CACCATGGAGAGCCTTGTCCCTGGTTTCAAC
[348 nt withheld, positions 32-379]
AACGGTAATAAAGGAGCTGGTGGCCATAGTTACGGCGCCGATCTAAAGTCATTTGACTTAGGCGACGAGC
TTGGCACTGATCCTTATGAAGATTTTCAAGAAAACTGGAACACTAAACATAGCAGTGGTGTTACCCGTGA
ACTCATGCGTGAGCTTAACGGAGAAAACCTTTACTTTCAGTCGGGGAAACCTATACCCAATCCACTTCTC
GGCTTAGATTCTACCTAAGGATCCGCAGGCCTCTGCTAGCTTGACTGACTGAGATACAGCGTACCTTCAG
CTCACAGACATGATAAGATACATTGATGAGTTTGGACAAACCACAACTAGAATGCAGTGAAAAAAATGCT
TTATTTGTGAAATTTGTGATGCTATTGCTTTATTTGTAACCATTATAAGCTGCAATAAACAAGTTAACAA
CAACAATTGCATTCATTTTATGTTTCAGGTTCAGGGGGAGGTGTGGGAGGTTTTTTAAAGCAAGTAAAAC
CTCTACAAATGTGGTATTGGCCCATCTCTATCGGTATCGTAGCATAACCCCTTGGGGCCTCTAAACGGGT
CTTGAGGGGTTTTTTGTGCCCCTCGGGCCGGATTGCTATCTACCGGCATTGGCGCAGAAAAAAATGCCTG
ATGCGACGCTGCGCGTCTTATACTCCCACATATGCCAGATTCAGCAACGGATACGGCTTCCCCAACTTGC
CCACTTCCATACGTGTCCTCCTTACCAGAAATTTATCCTTAAGGTCGTCAGCTATCCTGCAGGCGATCTC
TCGATTTCGATCAAGACATTCCTTTAATGGTCTTTTCTGGACACCACTAGGGGTCAGAAGTAGTTCATCA
AACTTTCTTCCCTCCCTAATCTCATTGGTTACCTTGGGCTATCGAAACTTAATTAACCAGTCAAGTCAGC
TACTTGGCGAGATCGACTTGTCTGGGTTTCGACTACGCTCAGAATTGCGTCAGTCAAGTTCGATCTGGTC
CTTGCTATTGCACCCGTTCTCCGATTACGAGTTTCATTTAAATCATGTGAGCAAAAGGCCAGCAAAAGGC
CAGGAACCGTAAAAAGGCCGCGTTGCTGGCGTTTTTCCATAGGCTCCGCCCCCCTGACGAGCATCACAAA
AATCGACGCTCAAGTCAGAGGTGGCGAAACCCGACAGGACTATAAAGATACCAGGCGTTTCCCCCTGGAA
GCTCCCTCGTGCGCTCTCCTGTTCCGACCCTGCCGCTTACCGGATACCTGTCCGCCTTTCTCCCTTCGGG
AAGCGTGGCGCTTTCTCATAGCTCACGCTGTAGGTATCTCAGTTCGGTGTAGGTCGTTCGCTCCAAGCTG
GGCTGTGTGCACGAACCCCCCGTTCAGCCCGACCGCTGCGCCTTATCCGGTAACTATCGTCTTGAGTCCA
ACCCGGTAAGACACGACTTATCGCCACTGGCAGCAGCCACTGGTAACAGGATTAGCAGAGCGAGGTATGT
AGGCGGTGCTACAGAGTTCTTGAAGTGGTGGCCTAACTACGGCTACACTAGAAGAACAGTATTTGGTATC
TGCGCTCTGCTGAAGCCAGTTACCTTCGGAAAAAGAGTTGGTAGCTCTTGATCCGGCAAACAAACCACCG
CTGGTAGCGGTGGTTTTTTTGTTTGCAAGCAGCAGATTACGCGCAGAAAAAAAGGATCTCAAGAAGATCC
TTTGATCTTTTCTACGGGGTCTGACGCTCAGTGGAACGAAAACTCACGTTAAGGGATTTTGGTCATGAGA
TTATCAAAAAGGATCTTCACCTAGATCCTTTTAAATTAAAAATGAAGTTTTAAATCAATCTAAAGTATAT
ATGAGTAAACTTGGTCTGACAGTTACCAATGCTTAATCAGTGAGGCACCTATCTCAGCGATCTGTCTATT
TCGTTCATCCATAGTTGCATTTAAATTTCCGAACTCTCCAAGGCCCTCGTCGGAAAATCTTCAAACCTTT
CGTCCGATCCATCTTGCAGGCTACCTCTCGAACGAACTATCGCAAGTCTCTTGGCCGGCCTTGCGCCTTG
GCTATTGCTTGGCAGCGCCTATCGCCAGGTATTACTCCAATCCCGAATATCCGAGATCGGGATCACCCGA
GAGAAGTTCAACCTACATCCTCAATCCCGATCTATCCGAGATCCGAGGAATATCGAAATCGGGGCGCGCC
TGGCCTCCGCGCCGGGTTTTGGCGCCTCCCGCGGGCGCCCCCCTCGTCACGGCGAGCGCTGCCACGTCAG
ACGAAGGGCGCAGGAGCGTCCTGATCCTTCCGCCCGGACGCTCAGGACAGCGGCCCGCTGCTCATAAGAC
TCGGCCTTAGAACCCCAGTATCAGCAGAAGGACATTTTAGGACGGGACTTGGGTGACTCTAGGGCACTGG
TTTTCTTTCCAGAGAGCGGAACAGGCGAGGAAAAGTAGTCCCTTCTCGGCGATTCTGCGGAGGGATCTCC
GTGGGGCGGTGAACGCCGATGATTATATAAGGACGCGCCGGGTGTGGCACAGCTAGTTCCGTCGCAGCCG
GGATTTGGGTCGCGGTTCTTGTTTGTGGATCGCTGTGATCGTCACTTGGTGAGTAGCGGGCTGCTGGGCT
GGCCGGGGCTTTCGTGGCCGCCGGGCCGCTCGGTGGGACGGAAGCGTGTGGAGAGACCGCCAAGGGCTGT
AGTCTGGGTCCGCGAGCAAGGTTGCCCTGAACTGGGGGTTGGGGGGAGCGCAGCAAAATGGCGGCTGTTC
CCGAGTCTTGAATGGAAGACGCTTGTGAGGCGGGCTGTGAGGTCGTTGAAACAAGGTGGGGGGCATGGTG
GGCGGCAAGAACCCAAGGTCTTGAGCCCTTCGCTAATGCGGGAAAGCTCTTATTCGGGTGAGATGGGCTG
GGCACCATCTGGGGACCCTGACGTGAAGTTTGTCACTGACTGGAGAACTCGGTTTGTCGTCTGTTGCGGG
GGCGGCAGTTATGGCGGTGCCGTTGGGCAGTGCACCCGTACCTTTGGGAGCGCGCGCCCTCGTCGTGTCG
TGACGTCACCCGTTCTGTTGGCTTATAATGCAGGGTGGGGCCACCTGCCGGTAGGTGTGCGGTAGGCTTT
TCTCCGTCGCAGGACGCAGGGTTCGGGCCTAGGGTAGGCTCTCCTGAATCGACAGGCGCCGGACCTCTGG
TGAGGGGAGGGATAAGTGAGGCGTCAGTTTCTTTGGTCGGTTTTATGTACCTATCTTCTTAAGTAGCTGA
AGCTCCGGTTTTGAACTATGCGCTCGGGGTTGGCGAGTGTGTTTTGTGAAGTTTTTTAGGCACCTTTTGA
AATGTAATCATTTGGGTCAATATGTAATTTTCAGTGTTAGACTTGTAAATTGTCCGCTAAATTCTGGCCG
TTTTTGGCTTTTTTGTTAGACAACATGGGTAAAAAGCCTGAACTCACCGCGACGTCTGTCGAGAAGTTTC
TGATCGAAAAGTTCGACAGCGTCTCCGACCTGATGCAGCTCTCGGAGGGCGAAGAATCTCGTGCTTTCAG
CTTCGATGTAGGAGGGCGTGGATATGTCCTGCGGGTAAATAGCTGCGCCGATGGTTTCTACAAAGATCGT
TATGTTTATCGGCACTTTGCATCCGCCGCGCTCCCGATTCCGGAAGTGCTTGACATTGGGGAGTTCAGCG
AGAGCCTGACCTATTGCATCTCCCGCCGTGCACAGGGTGTCACGTTGCAAGACCTGCCTGAAACCGAACT
GCCCGCTGTTCTGCAGCCGGTCGCGGAGGCAATGGATGCCATCGCTGCCGCCGATCTTAGCCAGACGAGC
GGGTTCGGCCCATTCGGACCGCAAGGAATCGGTCAATACACTACATGGCGTGATTTCATATGCGCGATTG
CTGATCCCCATGTGTATCACTGGCAAACTGTGATGGACGACACCGTCAGTGCGTCCGTCGCGCAGGCTCT
CGATGAGCTGATGCTTTGGGCCGAGGACTGCCCCGAAGTCCGGCACCTCGTGCACGCGGATTTCGGCTCC
AACAATGTCCTGACGGACAATGGCCGCATAACAGCGGTCATTGACTGGAGCGAGGCGATGTTCGGGGATT
CCCAATACGAGGTCGCCAACATCTTCTTCTGGAGGCCGTGGTTGGCTTGTATGGAGCAGCAGACGCGCTA
CTTCGAGCGGAGGCATCCGGAGCTTGCAGGATCGCCCCGGCTCCGGGCGTATATGCTCCGCATTGGTCTT
GACCAACTCTATCAGAGCTTGGTTGACGGCAATTTCGATGATGCAGCTTGGGCGCAGGGTCGATGCGACG
CAATCGTCCGATCCGGAGCCGGGACTGTCGGGCGTACACAAATCGCCCGCAGAAGCGCCGCCGTCTGGAC
CGATGGCTGTGTAGAAGTACTCGCCGATAGTGGAAACCGACGCCCCAGCACTCGTCCGAGGGCAAAGGAA
TAAGCTAGTATGTAAGCCTAGTCTTAGATAATAAAATCGCTATCCATCGAAGATGGATGTGTGTTGGTTT
TTTGTGTGTGTAACGCTAGGCGCGCCTGGTGTACCGAGAACGATCCTCTCAGTGCGAGTCTCGACGATCC
ATATCGTTGCTTGGCAGTCAGCCAGTCGGAATCCAGCTTGGGACCCAGGAAGTCCAATCGTCAGATATTG
TACTCAAGCCTGGTCACGGCAGCGTACCGATCTGTTTAAACCTAGATATTGATAGTCTGATCGGTCAACG
TATAATCGAGTCCTAGCTTTTGCAAACATCTATCAAGAGACAGGATCAGCAGGAGGCTTTCGCATGAGTA
TTCAACATTTCCGTGTCGCCCTTATTCCCTTTTTTGCGGCATTTTGCCTTCCTGTTTTTGCTCACCCAGA
AACGCTGGTGAAAGTAAAAGATGCTGAAGATCAGTTGGGTGCGCGAGTGGGTTACATCGAACTGGATCTC
AACAGCGGTAAGATCCTTGAGAGTTTTCGCCCCGAAGAACGCTTTCCAATGATGAGCACTTTTAAAGTTC
TGCTATGTGGCGCGGTATTATCCCGTATTGACGCCGGGCAAGAGCAACTCGGTCGCCGCATACACTATTC
TCAGAATGACTTGGTTGAGTATTCACCAGTCACAGAAAAGCATCTTACGGATGGCATGACAGTAAGAGAA
TTATGCAGTGCTGCCATAACCATGAGTGATAACACTGCGGCCAACTTACTTCTGACAACGATTGGAGGAC
CGAAGGAGCTAACCGCTTTTTTGCACAACATGGGGGATCATGTAACTCGCCTTGATCGTTGGGAACCGGA
GCTGAATGAAGCCATACCAAACGACGAGCGTGACACCACGATGCCTGTAGCAATGGCAACAACCTTGCGT
AAACTATTAACTGGCGAACTACTTACTCTAGCTTCCCGGCAACAGTTGATAGACTGGATGGAGGCGGATA
AAGTTGCAGGACCACTTCTGCGCTCGGCCCTTCCGGCTGGCTGGTTTATTGCTGATAAATCTGGAGCCGG
TGAGCGTGGGTCTCGCGGTATCATTGCAGCACTGGGGCCAGATGGTAAGCCCTCCCGTATCGTAGTTATC
TACACGACGGGGAGTCAGGCAACTATGGATGAACGAAATAGACAGATCGCTGAGATAGGTGCCTCACTGA
TTAAGCATTGGTAACCGATTCTAGGTGCATTGGCGCAGAAAAAAATGCCTGATGCGACGCTGCGCGTCTT
ATACTCCCACATATGCCAGATTCAGCAACGGATACGGCTTCCCCAACTTGCCCACTTCCATACGTGTCCT
CCTTACCAGAAATTTATCCTTAAGATCGTTTAAACTCGACTCTGGCTCTATCGAATCTCCGTCGTTTCGA
GCTTACGCGAACAGCCGTGGCGCTCATTTGCTCGTCGGGCATCGAATCTCGTCAGCTATCGTCAGCTTAC
CTTTTTGGCAGCGATCGCGGCTCCCGACATCTTGGACCATTAGCTCCACAGGTATCTTCTTCCCTCTAGT
GGTCATAACAGCAGCTTCAGCTACCTCTCAATTCAAAAAACCCCTCAAGACCCGTTTAGAGGCCCCAAGG
GGTTATGCTATCAATCGTTGCGTTACACACACAAAAAACCAACACACATCCATCTTCGATGGATAGCGAT
TTTATTATCTAACTGCTGATCGAGTGTAGCCAGATCTAGTAATCAATTACGGGGTCATTAGTTCATAGCC
CATATATGGAGTTCCGCGTTACATAACTTACGGTAAATGGCCCGCCTGGCTGACCGCCCAACGACCCCCG
CCCATTGACGTCAATAATGACGTATGTTCCCATAGTAACGCCAATAGGGACTTTCCATTGACGTCAATGG
GTGGAGTATTTACGGTAAACTGCCCACTTGGCAGTACATCAAGTGTATCATATGCCAAGTACGCCCCCTA
TTGACGTCAATGACGGTAAATGGCCCGCCTGGCATTATGCCCAGTACATGACCTTATGGGACTTTCCTAC
TTGGCAGTACATCTACGTATTAGTCATCGCTATTACCATGCTGATGCGGTTTTGGCAGTACATCAATGGG
CGTGGATAGCGGTTTGACTCACGGGGATTTCCAAGTCTCCACCCCATTGACGTCAATGGGAGTTTGTTTT
GGCACCAAAATCAACGGGACTTTCCAAAATGTCGTAACAACTCCGCCCCATTGACGCAAATGGGCGGTAG
GCGTGTACGGTGGGAGGTCTATATAAGCAGAGCTGGTTTAGTGAACCGTCAGATCAGATCTTTGTCGATC
CTACCATCCACTCGACACACCCGCCAGCGGCCGC
